>Addgene plasmid #143640 | TFORF2852 | depositor partial sequence | sequence record 283051 | Barcode
ATACGTTGCCCACAGAAACTCAAC
